>Addgene plasmid #196751 | pGG-PIP13 | addgene full sequence | sequence record 395354 | Addgene NGS Result
GACGAAAGGGCCTCGTGATACGCCTATTTTTATAGGTTAATGTCATGATAATAATGGTTTCTTAGACGTC
AGGTGGCACTTTTCGGGGAAATGTGCGCGGAACCCCTATTTGTTTATTTTTCTAAATACATTCAAATATG
TATCCGCTCATGAGACAATAACCCTGATAAATGCTTCAATAATATTGAAAAAGGAAGAGTATGAGTATTC
AACATTTCCGTGTCGCCCTTATTCCCTTTTTTGCGGCATTTTGCCTTCCTGTTTTTGCTCACCCAGAAAC
GCTGGTGAAAGTAAAAGATGCTGAAGATCAGTTGGGTGCACGAGTGGGTTACATCGAACTGGATCTCAAC
AGCGGTAAGATCCTTGAGAGTTTTCGCCCCGAAGAACGTTTTCCAATGATGAGCACTTTTAAAGTTCTGC
TATGTGGCGCGGTATTATCCCGTATTGACGCCGGGCAAGAGCAACTCGGTCGCCGCATACACTATTCTCA
GAATGACTTGGTTGAGTACTCACCAGTCACAGAAAAGCATCTTACGGATGGCATGACAGTAAGAGAATTA
TGCAGTGCTGCCATAACCATGAGTGATAACACTGCGGCCAACTTACTTCTGACAACGATCGGAGGACCGA
AGGAGCTAACCGCTTTTTTGCACAACATGGGGGATCATGTAACTCGCCTTGATCGTTGGGAACCGGAGCT
GAATGAAGCCATACCAAACGACGAGCGTGACACCACGATGCCTGTAGCAATGGCAACAACGTTGCGCAAA
CTATTAACTGGCGAACTACTTACTCTAGCTTCCCGGCAACAATTAATAGACTGGATGGAGGCGGATAAAG
TTGCAGGACCACTTCTGCGCTCGGCCCTTCCGGCTGGCTGGTTTATTGCTGATAAATCTGGAGCCGGTGA
GCGTGGCTCTCGAGGTATCATTGCAGCACTGGGGCCAGATGGTAAGCCCTCCCGTATCGTAGTTATCTAC
ACGACGGGGAGTCAGGCAACTATGGATGAACGAAATAGACAGATCGCTGAGATAGGTGCCTCACTGATTA
AGCATTGGTAACTGTCAGACCAAGTTTACTCATATATACTTTAGATTGATTTAAAACTTCATTTTTAATT
TAAAAGGATCTAGGTGAAGATCCTTTTTGATAATCTCATGACCAAAATCCCTTAACGTGAGTTTTCGTTC
CACTGAGCGTCAGACCCCGTAGAAAAGATCAAAGGATCTTCTTGAGATCCTTTTTTTCTGCGCGTAATCT
GCTGCTTGCAAACAAAAAAACCACCGCTACCAGCGGTGGTTTGTTTGCCGGATCAAGAGCTACCAACTCT
TTTTCCGAAGGTAACTGGCTTCAGCAGAGCGCAGATACCAAATACTGTTCTTCTAGTGTAGCCGTAGTTA
GGCCACCACTTCAAGAACTCTGTAGCACCGCCTACATACCTCGCTCTGCTAATCCTGTTACCAGTGGCTG
CTGCCAGTGGCGATAAGTCGTGTCTTACCGGGTTGGACTCAAGACGATAGTTACCGGATAAGGCGCAGCG
GTCGGGCTGAACGGGGGGTTCGTGCACACAGCCCAGCTTGGAGCGAACGACCTACACCGAACTGAGATAC
CTACAGCGTGAGCTATGAGAAAGCGCCACGCTTCCCGAAGGGAGAAAGGCGGACAGGTATCCGGTAAGCG
GCAGGGTCGGAACAGGAGAGCGCACGAGGGAGCTTCCAGGGGGAAACGCCTGGTATCTTTATAGTCCTGT
CGGGTTTCGCCACCTCTGACTTGAGCGTCGATTTTTGTGATGCTCGTCAGGGGGGCGGAGCCTATGGAAA
AACGCCAGCAACGCGGCCTTTTTACGGTTCCTGGCCTTTTGCTGGCCTTTTGCTCACATGTTCTTTCCTG
CGTTATCCCCTGATTCTGTGGATAACCGTATTACCGCCTTTGAGTGAGCTGATACCGCTCGCCGCAGCCG
AACGACCGAGCGCAGCGAGTCAGTGAGCGAGGAAGCGGAAGAGCGCCCAATACGCAAACCGCCTCTCCCC
GCGCGTTGGCCGATTCATTAATGCAGCTGGCACGACAGGTTTCCCGACTGGAAAGCGGGCAGTGAGCGCA
ACGCAATTAATGTGAGTTAGCTCACTCATTAGGCACCCCAGGCTTTACACTTTATGCTTCCGGCTCGTAT
GTTGTGTGGAATTGTGAGCGGATAACAATTTCACACGAGCTATTTAGGTGACACTATAGAAGTGAAGCTT
GGTCTCAACCTATTTTCTGTTAAGTTTGAACATTTGGTTGTAAGTTAGCTTCTACAGTTTTGTTCCTTAT
AGCTAATGATCATGTATAGACACTATAGTTGTAACTTACAACGAATAAAAGATGGAAACTTTTTTTGTTA
CCAAACCATCTCTGAAGGATTTTATGTGCATTGTGAGATTGAGTATGGATCTGAAACTTCGTTTTGACTC
CAAACTTTCTATCATTTCCTTTTACTCTGTTCAATTTGGCACCAATTGGTTTCATGGTTAGTAACTTTTT
TTTTGAAGTTTGCCAGTTTGGAACACCGATGCTGTAAACTTATATACGTCGGATTCGAAATTTTTTTACC
CTTTAAATTGGTGAGATGCATCGACTTGCATCATTTCAGGTCCTTGCAATTATTCTGTGGTTGGTTTATG
TTTGTGCTCTGCCACAAGGATGGGTGATTTTCTCGTGTCATATTAGAAAAGCATGTCTGTCTTGTTCTTT
AGTTCGATCGTGAATGGAAAGCTTACTTCCCCGGGATATAACTTAGTTTTATATCATGTGATGGCGATTG
ACAATGGACCTCTGTTTTTTGTTGTGGATTATAGTATTGAAGTTATTGCCTCGACTCATTATTGGAGCTA
TATGCTTTAGTGTCCTTATCTTGGATGTTCTATGAGTTGGTCAGATGGATTTGGTTTGTTCTGCTTTGCG
TCCTTAGATTCATCAGTTTGGTGTGCTTGTTGATGACTTGATGTAGTCTTCTAACCGAATTTGTATCCGT
CGGAACCATATGTAATGCGTTGCAAGTTCTTTGGTAAACCTTTCATGACTTTGCTATCCAAAAGCCATGT
TCATGGATCGCTTTAATAGTTGGCCCATTATTTTATCTAACTGTAGTTTGGTTATGATATAGGTTAATCT
AGTTATACAGTTTTCATATCGAAACGATGAAACTAAATCTTCCGTATAGTAGGATGATGAGAAAATCGTG
GTGCCGGTAAGAGTTTCCAACAGCATCATACCGCAAACCAAATGAATCTCTTTCCTTCTAGGAACAACGC
CAACTTAGAAGTTTGAAAATTGTAGAGAAGATTATTTAGATTGACGAGAAATAGTCCATGACCATCTTTA
AGTTGTTTATCACGTCGAGAATGGGTATGGGTTGAGTACCCGGAAGGAAAAACGGTAGCAACACGTATTG
GCTGAGACAATGTGTCTCTTTCACATGAGATCCAACAGACCAAGACCATCTTTATGTCCATGAGAGAGCT
AACGTAGCTTAAGGGCATTTAGCATGATTAGTATTACTTAGTTCACTTTTGTATTCAGCTTAAGACTATT
ACTGAACAAATTTACTGACCTGGTCAACTTTCTAGAAGACGTACCAAAATCTCCTCTAATCCCACATATT
ATCATTTTGACGGTAGGACCAATGAGAAACGTCACAAAAAGTCAACACATACGACGCGTTTCCATTGACT
AAATAAGTCTTCGCCGTCTCCTTTGGTTCATCATCGTCCTCTCTGTTTAAATCAGGAGAAAGCTCACGAG
AATCCCTCTTCAGATCAGAACACCACAAAACATGAGACCGAATTCTCGCCCTATAGTGAGTCGTATTACC
TGGCCGTCGTTTTACAACGTCGTGACTGGGAAAACCCTGGCGTTACCCAACTTAATCGCCTTGCAGCACA
TCCCCCTTTCGCCAGCTGGCGTAATAGCGAAGAGGCCCGCACCGATCGCCCTTCCCAACAGTTGCGCAGC
CTGAATGGCGAATGGCGCCTGATGCGGTATTTTCTCCTTACGCATCTGTGCGGTATTTCACACCGCATAT
GGTGCACTCTCAGTACAATCTGCTCTGATGCCGCATAGTTAAGCCAGCCCCGACACCCGCCAACACCCGC
TGACGCGCCCTGACGGGCTTGTCTGCTCCCGGCATCCGCTTACAGACAAGCTGTGACCGTCTCCGGGAGC
TGCATGTGTCAGAGGTTTTCACCGTCATCACCGAAACGCGCGA
Features (pLannotate 1.2.2; 12 found; start..end, strand, type, name):
     96..200     +  promoter       AmpR promoter: bla
    201..1061    +  CDS            AmpR: β-lactamase; bla; confers resistance to ampicillin, carbenicillin, and related antibiotics
   1232..1820    +  rep_origin     ori: high-copy-number ColE1/pMB1/pBR322/pUC origin of replication
   2003..2095    +  CDS            lacI (fragment): lac repressor; lacI; The lac repressor binds to the lac operator to inhibit transcription in E. coli. This inhibition can be relieved by adding lactose or isopropyl-β-D-thiogalactopyranoside (IPTG).
   2108..2129    +  protein_bind   CAP binding site: CAP binding activates transcription in the presence of cAMP. E. coli catabolite activator protein
   2144..2174    +  promoter       lac promoter: promoter for the E. coli lac operon
   2182..2198    +  protein_bind   lac operator: The lac repressor binds to the lac operator to inhibit transcription in E. coli. This inhibition can be relieved by adding lactose or isopropyl-β-D-thiogalactopyranoside (IPTG). lac repressor encoded by lacI
   2212..2230    +  promoter       SP6 promoter: promoter for bacteriophage SP6 RNA polymerase
   3830..3848    -  promoter       T7 promoter: promoter for bacteriophage T7 RNA polymerase
   3850..4002    +  CDS            lacZα (fragment): LacZα fragment of β-galactosidase; lacZ fragment
   4008..4107    -  misc_feature   bom (fragment): basis of mobility region from pBR322
   4209..1       -  CDS            rop (fragment) (across the origin): Rop protein, which maintains plasmids at low copy number; rop
