[The description below was written by a language model from this plasmid's Addgene catalogue record and pLannotate feature annotations shown in this document.]
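Description:
pGG-PIP13 is a GreenGate entry vector built on the pGGA000 backbone, the module position that in the GreenGate Golden Gate cloning system is reserved for promoters. It is a small, high-copy bacterial plasmid of about 4.2 kb, propagated in E. coli through a ColE1/pUC-type origin and selected with ampicillin via the bla (β-lactamase) gene and its native promoter. It has no plant replication or transfer functions of its own. It serves only as a donor of one module for assembly into a plant destination vector.

The payload is a roughly 1.56 kb fragment of the Arabidopsis thaliana LYK5 locus (LysM-containing receptor-like kinase 5, AT2G33580), which the record describes as the LYK5 promoter. It carries a single recorded G-to-C change at position 346. The record does not explain this substitution, although such changes are commonly made to remove internal type IIS restriction sites before Golden Gate cloning. The automated feature table does not annotate the insert itself, but leaves an unannotated gap of matching size between the SP6 and T7 promoters, which flank the cloning site and could serve as sequencing or in vitro transcription landmarks. Surrounding this region are remnants of the parental cloning vector: a lac promoter with its operator and CAP site, and fragments of lacI, lacZα, bom and rop, none of which are expected to be functional.

The plasmid is intended to be combined with other GreenGate modules (tags, coding sequences or reporters, terminators, plant resistance cassettes) to drive expression in the LYK5 pattern. The associated work concerns Arabidopsis roots colonized by Fusarium oxysporum.
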