Addgene plasmid #196751: pGG-PIP13
Purpose: Contains LYK5 promoter
Depositing lab: Marc Somssich. Depositing organization: University of Melbourne. Publication: Resolving spatially distinct phytohormone response zones in Arabidopsis thaliana roots colonized by Fusarium oxysporum. Calabria J, Wang L, Rast-Somssich MI, Chen HW, Watt M, Persson S, Andersen TG, Idnurm A, Somssich M. J Exp Bot. 2025 Jan 17:erae516. doi: 10.1093/jxb/erae516. PubMed 39823275.
Backbone
  Vector backbone: pGGA000
  Total vector size (bp): 4246
  Vector type: GreenGate (GG) Entry Vector
Growth in bacteria
  Bacterial resistance: Ampicillin, 100 μg/mL
  Growth temperature: 37°C
  Growth strain: DH5alpha
  Copy number: High Copy
Gene/Insert
  Gene/Insert name: LYSM-CONTAINING RECEPTOR-LIKE KINASE 5 (alt names: LYK5; AT2G33580)
  Species: A. thaliana (mustard weed)
  Insert size (bp): 1560
  Mutation: 346 G->C
  Entrez Gene: LYK5 (a.k.a. AT2G33580, AtLYK5, F4P9.35, F4P9_35, LysM-containing receptor-like kinase 5)
Terms and licenses: Academic/Nonprofit Terms; Industry Terms: Not Available to Industry
Depositor comments: Please visit https://doi.org/10.1101/2022.12.20.521292 for bioRxiv preprint.
How to cite: pGG-PIP13 was a gift from Marc Somssich (Addgene plasmid # 196751 ; http://n2t.net/addgene:196751 ; RRID:Addgene_196751)
